Addgene plasmid #157325: pD649-HAsp-AGER-COMP5AP-AviTag-9xHis
Purpose: Mammalian expression of cell-surface protein extracellular domain fused to COMP5AP-AviTag-9xHis. Protein is secreted from cells.
Depositing lab: Chris Garcia. Depositing organization: Stanford University. Publication: A Human IgSF Cell-Surface Interactome Reveals a Complex Network of Protein-Protein Interactions. Wojtowicz WM, Vielmetter J, Fernandes RA, Siepe DH, Eastman CL, Chisholm GB, Cox S, Klock H, Anderson PW, Rue SM, Miller JJ, Glaser SM, Bragstad ML, Vance J, Lam AW, Lesley SA, Zinn K, Garcia KC. Cell. 2020 Aug 20;182(4):1027-1043.e17. doi: 10.1016/j.cell.2020.07.025. PubMed 32822567.
Backbone
  Vector backbone: pD649
  Backbone size w/o insert (bp): 7153
  Vector type: Mammalian Expression
Growth in bacteria
  Bacterial resistance: Ampicillin, 100 μg/mL
  Growth temperature: 37°C
  Growth strain: DH5alpha
  Copy number: High Copy
Gene/Insert
  Gene/Insert name: AGER (alt name: RAGE)
  Species: H. sapiens (human)
  Insert size (bp): 960
  Entrez Gene: AGER (a.k.a. RAGE, SCARJ1, sRAGE)
  Promoter: CMV/SP6
  Tag / fusion protein: COMP5AP-AviTag-9xHis (C terminal on backbone)
  Cloning method: Restriction Enzyme; 5′ cloning site GCGGCCGC (not destroyed); 3′ cloning site GGCGCGCC (not destroyed)
  Sequencing primers: 5′ ATTTAGGTGACACTATAG; 3′ CGTCGCACTCCATCACGGTG
Resource information
  A portion of this plasmid was derived from a plasmid made by: synthesis by ThermoFisher
Terms and licenses: Academic/Nonprofit Terms; Industry Terms: Not Available to Industry
Depositor comments: Some plasmids in this collection may have an IS4-like element ISVsa5 family transposase upstream of the CMV promoter.
How to cite: pD649-HAsp-AGER-COMP5AP-AviTag-9xHis was a gift from Chris Garcia (Addgene plasmid # 157325 ; http://n2t.net/addgene:157325 ; RRID:Addgene_157325)
