[The description below was written by a language model from this plasmid's Addgene catalogue record and pLannotate feature annotations shown in this document.]
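Description:
pD649-HAsp-AGER-COMP5AP-AviTag-9xHis is a mammalian expression plasmid on the pD649 backbone, designed to produce the extracellular domain of human AGER (RAGE, the receptor for advanced glycosylation end products) as a secreted, multimerised reporter fusion. It is maintained in E. coli through a high-copy ColE1/pUC-type origin and selected with ampicillin via a full-length β-lactamase gene. The sequenced record totals 8,113 nt, consistent with the stated backbone plus a roughly 960 bp insert.

Expression is driven by the CMV immediate-early enhancer and promoter, followed by a fragment of CMV intron A and an SP6 promoter that can support in vitro transcription or serve as a sequencing primer site. The open reading frame begins with a leader peptide, which the plasmid name calls HAsp and the annotation software matched partially to an immunoglobulin heavy chain signal sequence. Next comes the AGER ectodomain, cloned between retained NotI and AscI sites. This is fused in frame to a segment of rat cartilage oligomeric matrix protein, whose coiled coil assembles fusion partners into pentamers. Human placental alkaline phosphatase, an AviTag for enzymatic biotinylation and a polyhistidine tag (9xHis by name, annotated as 8xHis) follow, and the unit ends at a bGH polyadenylation signal. A downstream SV40/EM7-driven puromycin resistance cassette with an SV40 poly(A) offers selection in mammalian cells, and short kanamycin, lacZα, ble and f1 fragments appear to be backbone remnants.

The pentameric, enzymatically detectable protein is suited to avidity-enhanced binding assays, and the plasmid belongs to a collection used to map interactions among human IgSF cell-surface proteins. The depositor notes that some plasmids in the collection may carry an IS4-like transposase insertion upstream of the CMV promoter; none is annotated here.
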