Features (pLannotate 1.2.2; 24 found; start..end, strand, type, name):
    119..143     -  CDS            KanR (fragment): aminoglycoside phosphotransferase; aph(3')-Ia; confers resistance to kanamycin
    254..842     +  rep_origin     ori: high-copy-number ColE1/pMB1/pBR322/pUC origin of replication
   1067..1084    +  terminator     rrnB T2 terminator (fragment): transcription terminator T2 from the E. coli rrnB gene
   1109..1128    -  CDS            lacZα (fragment): LacZα fragment of β-galactosidase; lacZ fragment
   1584..1600    +  protein_bind   lac operator: The lac repressor binds to the lac operator to inhibit transcription in E. coli. This inhibition can be relieved by adding lactose or isopropyl-β-D-thiogalactopyranoside (IPTG). lac repressor encoded by lacI
   1843..2146    +  enhancer       CMV enhancer: human cytomegalovirus immediate early enhancer
   2147..2350    +  promoter       CMV promoter: human cytomegalovirus (CMV) immediate early promoter
   2486..2529    +  intron         CMV intron (fragment): modified intron A from human cytomegalovirus
   2581..2599    +  promoter       SP6 promoter: promoter for bacteriophage SP6 RNA polymerase
   2603..2640    +  CDS            IgH signal sequence (fragment): signal sequence from the mouse immunoglobulin heavy chain variable region
   2737..3708    +  CDS            AGER (fragment): RAGE_HUMAN - Also known as RAGE. Experimental evidence at protein level: Swiss-Prot protein existence level 1. Mediates interactions of advanced glycosylation end products (AGE). These are nonenzymatically glycosylated proteins which accumulate in vascular tissue in aging and at an accelerated rate in diabetes. Acts as a mediator of both acute and chronic vascular inflammation in conditions such as atherosclerosis and in particular as a complication of diabetes. AGE/RAGE signaling plays an important role in regulating the production/expression of TNF-alpha, oxidative stress, and endothelial dy
   3805..3984    +  CDS            Comp (fragment): COMP_RAT - Experimental evidence at protein level: Swiss-Prot protein existence level 1. May play a role in the structural integrity of cartilage via its interaction with other extracellular matrix proteins such as the collagens and fibronectin. Can mediate the interaction of chondrocytes with the cartilage extracellular matrix through interaction with cell surface integrin receptors. Could play a role in the pathogenesis of osteoarthritis. Potent suppressor of apoptosis in both primary chondrocytes and transformed cells. Suppresses apoptosis by blocking the activation of caspase-3 and by indu
   3972..5424    +  CDS            SEAP (fragment): secreted alkaline phosphatase from human placenta The natural enzyme has a C-terminal transmembrane sequence that is replaced by a GPI anchor.
   5449..5490    +  CDS            AviTag™ (fragment): peptide tag that allows for enzymatic biotinylation
   5494..5517    +  CDS            8xHis: 8xHis affinity tag
   5663..5774    +  polyA_signal   bGH poly(A) signal: bovine growth hormone polyadenylation signal
   5775..5883    +  rep_origin     f1 ori (fragment): f1 bacteriophage origin of replication; arrow indicates direction of (+) strand synthesis
   5897..6226    +  promoter       SV40 promoter: SV40 enhancer and early promoter
   6274..6321    +  promoter       EM7 promoter: synthetic bacterial promoter&nbsp
   6340..6939    +  CDS            PuroR (fragment): puromycin N-acetyltransferase; pac from Streptomyces; confers resistance to puromycin
   6949..7074    +  CDS            ble (fragment): BLE_KLEPN - Experimental evidence at protein level: Swiss-Prot protein existence level 1. Binding protein with a strong affinity to the bleomycin family of antibiotics. Binds to CL990; an antimitotic-antibiotic compound. From Klebsiella pneumoniae.
   7069..7190    +  polyA_signal   SV40 poly(A) signal: SV40 polyadenylation signal
   7243..8103    -  CDS            AmpR: β-lactamase; bla; confers resistance to ampicillin, carbenicillin, and related antibiotics
   8106..89      -  promoter       AmpR promoter (fragment) (across the origin): bla
>Addgene plasmid #157325 | pD649-HAsp-AGER-COMP5AP-AviTag-9xHis | addgene full sequence | sequence record 412940 | Addgene NGS Result
TTTCAATATTATTGAAGCATTTATCAGGGTTATTGTCTCATGAGCGGATACATATTTGAATGTATTTAGA
AAAATAAACAAATAGGGGTCAGTGTTACAACCAATTAACCAATTCTGAACATTATCGCGAGCCCATTTAT
ACCTGAATATGGCTCATAACACCCCTTGCTCATGACCAAAATCCCTTAACGTGAGTTACGCGCGCGTCGT
TCCACTGAGCGTCAGACCCCGTAGAAAAGATCAAAGGATCTTCTTGAGATCCTTTTTTTCTGCGCGTAAT
CTGCTGCTTGCAAACAAAAAAACCACCGCTACCAGCGGTGGTTTGTTTGCCGGATCAAGAGCTACCAACT
CTTTTTCCGAAGGTAACTGGCTTCAGCAGAGCGCAGATACCAAATACTGTTCTTCTAGTGTAGCCGTAGT
TAGCCCACCACTTCAAGAACTCTGTAGCACCGCCTACATACCTCGCTCTGCTAATCCTGTTACCAGTGGC
TGCTGCCAGTGGCGATAAGTCGTGTCTTACCGGGTTGGACTCAAGACGATAGTTACCGGATAAGGCGCAG
CGGTCGGGCTGAACGGGGGGTTCGTGCACACAGCCCAGCTTGGAGCGAACGACCTACACCGAACTGAGAT
ACCTACAGCGTGAGCTATGAGAAAGCGCCACGCTTCCCGAAGGGAGAAAGGCGGACAGGTATCCGGTAAG
CGGCAGGGTCGGAACAGGAGAGCGCACGAGGGAGCTTCCAGGGGGAAACGCCTGGTATCTTTATAGTCCT
GTCGGGTTTCGCCACCTCTGACTTGAGCGTCGATTTTTGTGATGCTCGTCAGGGGGGCGGAGCCTATGGA
AAAACGCCAGCAACGCGGCCTTTTTACGGTTCCTGGCCTTTTGCTGGCCTTTTGCTCACATGTTCTTTCC
TGCGTTATCCCCTGATTCTGTGGATAACCGTATTACCGCCTTTGAGTGAGCTGATACCGCTCGCCGCAGC
CGAACGACCGAGCGCAGCGAGTCAGTGAGCGAGGAAGCGGAAGGCGAGAGTAGGGAACTGCCAGGCATCA
AACTAAGCAGAAGGCCCCTGACGGATGGCCTTTTTGCGTTTCTACAAACTCTTTCTGTGTTGTAAAACGA
CGGCCAGTCTTAAGCTCGGGCCCCCTGGGCGGTTCTGATAACGAGTAATCGTTAATCCGCAAATAACGTA
AAAACCCGCTTCGGCGGGTTTTTTTATGGGGGGAGTTTAGGGAAAGAGCATTTGTCAGAATATTTAAGGG
CGCCTGTCACTTTGCTTGATATATGAGAATTATTTAACCTTATAAATGAGAAAAAAGCAACGCACTTTAA
ATAAGATACGTTGCTTTTTCGATTGATGAACACCTATAATTAAACTATTCATCTATTATTTATGATTTTT
TGTATATACAATATTTCTAGTTTGTTAAAGAGAATTAAGAAAATAAATCTCGAAAATAATAAAGGGAAAA
TCAGTTTTTGATATCAAAATTATACATGTCAACGATAATACAAAATATAATACAAACTATAAGATGTTAT
CAGTATTTATTATCATTTAGAATAAATTTTGTGTCGCCCTTAATTGTGAGCGGATAACAATTACGAGCTT
CATGCACAGTGGCGTTGACTCAATATTGGCCATTAGCCATATTATTCATTGGTTATATAGCATAAATCAA
TATTGGCTATTGGCCATTGCATACGTTGTATCTATATCATAATATGTACATTTATATTGGCTCATGTCCA
ATATGACCGCCATGTTGGCATTGATTATTGACTAGTTATTAATAGTAATCAATTACGGGGTCATTAGTTC
ATAGCCCATATATGGAGTTCCGCGTTACATAACTTACGGTAAATGGCCCGCCTGGCTGACCGCCCAACGA
CCCCCGCCCATTGACGTCAATAATGACGTATGTTCCCATAGTAACGCCAATAGGGACTTTCCATTGACGT
CAATGGGTGGAGTATTTACGGTAAACTGCCCACTTGGCAGTACATCAAGTGTATCATATGCCAAGTACGC
CCCCTATTGACGTCAATGACGGTAAATGGCCCGCCTGGCATTATGCCCAGTACATGACCTTATGGGACTT
TCCTACTTGGCAGTACATCTACGTATTAGTCATCGCTATTACCATGGTGATGCGGTTTTGGCAGTACATC
AATGGGCGTGGATAGCGGTTTGACTCACGGGGATTTCCAAGTCTCCACCCCATTGACGTCAATGGGAGTT
TGTTTTGGCACCAAAATCAACGGGACTTTCCAAAATGTCGTAACAACTCCGCCCCATTGACGCAAATGGG
CGGTAGGCGTGTACGGTGGGAGGTCTATATAAGCAGAGCTCGTTTAGTGAACCGTCAGATCGCCTGGAGA
CGCCATCCACGCTGTTTTGACCTCCATAGAAGACACCGGGACCGATCCAGCCTCCGCGGCCGGGAACGGT
GCATTGGAACGCGGATTCCCCGTGCCAAGAGTGACGTAAGTACCGCCTATAGAGTCTATAGGCCCACCCC
CTTGGCTTCGTTAGAACGCGGCTACAATTAATACATAACCTTATGTATCATACACATACGATTTAGGTGA
CACTATAGAATAACATCCACTTTGCCTTTCTCTCCACAGGTGTCCACTCCCAGGTCCAACTGCACCTCGG
TTCTATCGAAAACGCGCCTGCTAGCGCCACCATGAAGACCATCATTGCCCTGAGCTACATCTTCTGCCTG
GTGTTCGCTGCGGCCGCCGCTCAGAATATCACAGCCAGAATTGGAGAGCCCCTGGTGCTGAAGTGTAAAG
GCGCCCCTAAGAAGCCTCCTCAGCGGCTGGAATGGAAGCTGAATACCGGAAGAACCGAGGCCTGGAAGGT
GCTGTCTCCTCAAGGCGGAGGACCTTGGGATTCTGTGGCCAGAGTGCTGCCCAATGGCTCTCTGTTTCTG
CCTGCCGTGGGAATCCAGGACGAGGGCATCTTCAGGTGTCAGGCCATGAACCGGAACGGCAAAGAGACAA
AGTCCAACTACCGCGTCAGAGTGTATCAGATCCCCGGCAAGCCTGAGATCGTGGATTCTGCCTCTGAACT
GACAGCCGGCGTGCCCAACAAAGTGGGAACTTGTGTGTCTGAGGGCAGCTACCCTGCCGGAACACTGTCT
TGGCACCTGGATGGAAAGCCTCTGGTGCCCAATGAGAAGGGCGTGTCCGTGAAAGAGCAGACCAGAAGGC
ACCCTGAAACCGGCCTGTTTACACTGCAGAGCGAGCTGATGGTTACACCCGCTAGAGGCGGCGATCCTAG
ACCTACCTTCAGCTGTAGCTTTAGCCCTGGCCTGCCTAGACACAGAGCCCTGAGAACAGCCCCTATCCAG
CCTAGAGTGTGGGAGCCTGTTCCTCTGGAAGAGGTGCAGCTGGTGGTTGAACCTGAAGGCGGAGCTGTTG
CTCCTGGCGGAACAGTGACACTGACCTGTGAAGTGCCTGCTCAGCCCTCTCCACAGATCCACTGGATGAA
GGATGGCGTGCCACTGCCTCTGCCTCCATCTCCTGTTCTGATCCTGCCTGAGATTGGCCCTCAGGATCAG
GGCACATACTCTTGCGTGGCCACACACTCTTCTCACGGCCCTCAAGAAAGCAGAGCCGTGTCCATCTCTA
TCATCGAGCCTGGCGAAGAGGGCCCTACAGCAGGATCTGTTGGAGGCTCTGGACTGGGCACACTTGCTGG
CGCGCCGGAAGATCAAGTTGATCCAAGATTGATTGATGGCAAGGGCGGATCTCTGGAGGTGCTGTTCCAG
GGACCAGGCGGAAGCGGCAATCCCGGCGGCGATCTGGCCCCCCAGATGCTGCGCGAGCTGCAGGAGACCA
ATGCCGCCCTGCAGGACGTGCGCGAGCTGCTGCGCCACCGCGTGAAGGAGATCACCTTCCTGAAGAACAC
CGTGATGGAGTGCGACGCCTGCGGTATGCAGCCCTCTAGAGGCTCCGGCTCCATCATCCCAGTTGAGGAG
GAGAACCCGGACTTCTGGAACCGCGAGGCAGCCGAGGCCCTGGGTGCCGCCAAGAAGCTGCAGCCTGCAC
AGACAGCCGCCAAGAACCTCATCATCTTCCTGGGCGATGGGATGGGGGTGTCTACGGTGACAGCTGCCAG
GATCCTAAAAGGGCAGAAGAAGGACAAACTGGGGCCTGAGATACCCCTGGCCATGGACCGCTTCCCATAT
GTGGCTCTGTCCAAGACATACAATGTAGACAAACATGTGCCAGACAGTGGAGCCACAGCCACGGCCTACC
TGTGCGGGGTCAAGGGCAACTTCCAGACCATTGGCTTGAGTGCAGCCGCCCGCTTTAACCAGTGCAACAC
GACACGCGGCAACGAGGTCATCTCCGTGATGAATCGGGCCAAGAAAGCAGGGAAGTCAGTGGGAGTGGTA
ACCACCACACGAGTGCAGCACGCCTCGCCAGCCGGCACCTACGCCCACACGGTGAACCGCAACTGGTACT
CGGACGCCGACGTGCCTGCCTCGGCCCGCCAGGAGGGGTGCCAGGACATCGCTACGCAGCTCATCTCCAA
CATGGACATTGACGTGATCCTAGGTGGAGGCCGAAAGTACATGTTTCGCATGGGAACCCCAGACCCTGAG
TACCCAGATGACTACAGCCAAGGTGGGACCAGGCTGGACGGGAAGAATCTGGTGCAGGAATGGCTGGCGA
AGCGCCAGGGTGCCCGGTATGTGTGGAACCGCACTGAGCTCATGCAGGCTTCCCTGGACCCGTCTGTGAC
CCATCTCATGGGTCTCTTTGAGCCTGGAGACATGAAATACGAGATCCACCGAGACTCCACACTGGACCCC
TCCCTGATGGAGATGACAGAGGCTGCCCTGCGCCTGCTGAGCAGGAACCCCCGCGGCTTCTTCCTCTTCG
TGGAGGGTGGTCGCATCGACCATGGTCATCATGAAAGCAGGGCTTACCGGGCACTGACTGAGACGATCAT
GTTCGACGACGCCATTGAGAGGGCGGGCCAGCTCACCAGCGAGGAGGACACGCTGAGCCTCGTCACTGCC
GACCACTCCCACGTCTTCTCCTTCGGAGGCTACCCCCTGCGAGGGAGCTCCATCTTCGGGCTGGCCCCTG
GCAAGGCCCGGGACAGGAAGGCCTACACGGTCCTCCTATACGGAAACGGTCCAGGCTATGTGCTCAAGGA
CGGCGCCCGGCCGGATGTTACCGAGAGCGAGAGCGGGAGCCCCGAGTATCGGCAGCAGTCAGCAGTGCCC
CTGGACGAAGAGACCCACGCAGGCGAGGACGTGGCGGTGTTCGCGCGCGGCCCGCAGGCGCACCTGGTTC
ACGGCGTGCAGGAGCAGACCTTCATAGCGCACGTCATGGCCTTCGCCGCCTGCCTGGAGCCCTACACCGC
CTGCGACCTGGCGCCCCCCGCCGGCACCACCGACGCCGCGCACCCGGGTGGCGGAGGACTGAACGACATC
TTCGAGGCTCAGAAAATCGAATGGCACGAACATCACCATCACCATCACCATCACCATTAAGGCCGGCCTG
TAGTCACTGGCACAACGCGTTACCCGGTAAGCCAATCGGGTATACACGGTCGTCATACTGCAGACAGGGT
TCTTCTACTTTGCAAGATAGTCTTGAGTAGTAAAATAAATAGATAGAGAAAATCAGCCTCGACTGTGCCT
TCTAGTTGCCAGCCATCTGTTGTTTGCCCCTCCCCCGTGCCTTCCTTGACCCTGGAAGGTGCCACTCCCA
CTGTCCTTTCCTAATAAAATGAGGAAATTGCATCACAACACTCAACCCTATCTCGGTCTATTCTTTTGAT
TTATAAGGGATTTTGCCGATTTCGGCCTATTGGTTAAAAAATGAGCTGATTTAACAAAAATTTAACGCGA
ATTAATTCTGTGGAATGTGTGTCAGTTAGGGTGTGGAAAGTCCCCAGGCTCCCCAGCAGGCAGAAGTATG
CAAAGCATGCATCTCAATTAGTCAGCAACCAGGTGTGGAAAGTCCCCAGGCTCCCCAGCAGGCAGAAGTA
TGCAAAGCATGCATCTCAATTAGTCAGCAACCATAGTCCCGCCCCTAACTCCGCCCATCCCGCCCCTAAC
TCCGCCCAGTTCCGCCCATTCTCCGCCCCATGGCTGACTAATTTTTTTTATTTATGCAGAGGCCGAGGCC
GCCTCTGCCTCTGAGCTATTCCAGAAGTAGTGAGGAGGCTTTTTTGGAGGCCTAGGCTTTTGCAAAAAGC
TCCCGGGAGCTTGTATATCCATTTTCGGATCTGATCAGCACGTGTTGACAATTAATCATCGGCATAGTAT
ATCGGCATAGTATAATACGACAAGGTGAGGAACTAAACCATGACCGAGTACAAGCCCACGGTGCGCCTCG
CCACCCGCGACGACGTCCCCAGGGCCGTACGCACCCTCGCCGCCGCGTTCGCCGACTACCCCGCCACGCG
CCACACCGTCGATCCGGACCGCCACATCGAGCGGGTCACCGAGCTGCAAGAACTCTTCCTCACGCGCGTC
GGGCTCGACATCGGCAAGGTGTGGGTCGCGGACGACGGCGCCGCGGTGGCGGTCTGGACCACGCCGGAGA
GCGTCGAAGCGGGGGCGGTGTTCGCCGAGATCGGCCCGCGCATGGCCGAGTTGAGCGGTTCCCGGCTGGC
CGCGCAGCAACAGATGGAAGGCCTCCTGGCGCCGCACCGGCCCAAGGAGCCCGCGTGGTTCCTGGCCACC
GTCGGCGTCTCGCCCGACCACCAGGGCAAGGGTCTGGGCAGCGCCGTCGTGCTCCCCGGAGTGGAGGCGG
CCGAGCGCGCCGGGGTGCCCGCCTTCCTGGAGACATCCGCGCCCCGCAACCTCCCCTTCTACGAGCGGCT
CGGCTTCACCGTCACCGCCGACGTCGAGGTGCCCGAAGGACCGCGCACCTGGTGCATGACCCGCAAGCCC
GGTGCCTGACACGTGCTACGAGATTTCGATTCCACCGCCGCCTTCTATGAAAGGTTGGGCTTCGGAATCG
TTTTCCGGGACGCCGGCTGGATGATCCTCCAGCGCGGGGATCTCATGCTGGAGTTCTTCGCCCACCCCAA
CTTGTTTATTGCAGCTTATAATGGTTACAAATAAAGCAATAGCATCACAAATTTCACAAATAAAGCATTT
TTTTCACTGCATTCTAGTTGTGGTTTGTCCAAACTCATCAATGTATCTTATCATGTCTGTATACCGTCGA
CCTCTAGCTAGAGCTTGGCGTAATCATGGTCATTACCAATGCTTAATCAGTGAGGCACCTATCTCAGCGA
TCTGTCTATTTCGTTCATCCATAGTTGCCTGACTCCCCGTCGTGTAGATAACTACGATACGGGAGGGCTT
ACCATCTGGCCCCAGCGCTGCGATGATACCGCGAGAACCACGCTCACCGGCTCCGGATTTATCAGCAATA
AACCAGCCAGCCGGAAGGGCCGAGCGCAGAAGTGGTCCTGCAACTTTATCCGCCTCCATCCAGTCTATTA
ATTGTTGCCGGGAAGCTAGAGTAAGTAGTTCGCCAGTTAATAGTTTGCGCAACGTTGTTGCCATCGCTAC
AGGCATCGTGGTGTCACGCTCGTCGTTTGGTATGGCTTCATTCAGCTCCGGTTCCCAACGATCAAGGCGA
GTTACATGATCCCCCATGTTGTGCAAAAAAGCGGTTAGCTCCTTCGGTCCTCCGATCGTTGTCAGAAGTA
AGTTGGCCGCAGTGTTATCACTCATGGTTATGGCAGCACTGCATAATTCTCTTACTGTCATGCCATCCGT
AAGATGCTTTTCTGTGACTGGTGAGTACTCAACCAAGTCATTCTGAGAATAGTGTATGCGGCGACCGAGT
TGCTCTTGCCCGGCGTCAATACGGGATAATACCGCGCCACATAGCAGAACTTTAAAAGTGCTCATCATTG
GAAAACGTTCTTCGGGGCGAAAACTCTCAAGGATCTTACCGCTGTTGAGATCCAGTTCGATGTAACCCAC
TCGTGCACCCAACTGATCTTCAGCATCTTTTACTTTCACCAGCGTTTCTGGGTGAGCAAAAACAGGAAGG
CAAAATGCCGCAAAAAAGGGAATAAGGGCGACACGGAAATGTTGAATACTCATATTCTTCCTT
