>Addgene plasmid #157325 | pD649-HAsp-AGER-COMP5AP-AviTag-9xHis | depositor partial sequence | sequence record 303760 | insert (extracellular domain)
GCTCAGAATATCACAGCCAGAATTGGAGAGCCCCTGGTGCTGAAGTGTAAAGGCGCCCCTAAGAAGCCTC
CTCAGCGGCTGGAATGGAAGCTGAATACCGGAAGAACCGAGGCCTGGAAGGTGCTGTCTCCTCAAGGCGG
AGGACCTTGGGATTCTGTGGCCAGAGTGCTGCCCAATGGCTCTCTGTTTCTGCCTGCCGTGGGAATCCAG
GACGAGGGCATCTTCAGGTGTCAGGCCATGAACCGGAACGGCAAAGAGACAAAGTCCAACTACCGCGTCA
GAGTGTATCAGATCCCCGGCAAGCCTGAGATCGTGGATTCTGCCTCTGAACTGACAGCCGGCGTGCCCAA
CAAAGTGGGAACTTGTGTGTCTGAGGGCAGCTACCCTGCCGGAACACTGTCTTGGCACCTGGATGGAAAG
CCTCTGGTGCCCAATGAGAAGGGCGTGTCCGTGAAAGAGCAGACCAGAAGGCACCCTGAAACCGGCCTGT
TTACACTGCAGAGCGAGCTGATGGTTACACCCGCTAGAGGCGGCGATCCTAGACCTACCTTCAGCTGTAG
CTTTAGCCCTGGCCTGCCTAGACACAGAGCCCTGAGAACAGCCCCTATCCAGCCTAGAGTGTGGGAGCCT
GTTCCTCTGGAAGAGGTGCAGCTGGTGGTTGAACCTGAAGGCGGAGCTGTTGCTCCTGGCGGAACAGTGA
CACTGACCTGTGAAGTGCCTGCTCAGCCCTCTCCACAGATCCACTGGATGAAGGATGGCGTGCCACTGCC
TCTGCCTCCATCTCCTGTTCTGATCCTGCCTGAGATTGGCCCTCAGGATCAGGGCACATACTCTTGCGTG
GCCACACACTCTTCTCACGGCCCTCAAGAAAGCAGAGCCGTGTCCATCTCTATCATCGAGCCTGGCGAAG
AGGGCCCTACAGCAGGATCTGTTGGAGGCTCTGGACTGGGCACACTTGCT
